Addgene plasmid #232505: pBEL2772
Purpose: Genetic complementation plasmid of LetA(ΔZnR-N) with LetB
Depositing lab: Gira Bhabha & Damian Ekiert. Depositing organization: Johns Hopkins University and School of Medicine. Publication: LetA defines a structurally distinct transporter family. Santarossa CC, Li Y, Yousef S, Hasdemir HS, Rodriguez CC, Haase MAB, Baek M, Coudray N, Pavek JG, Focke KN, Silverberg AL, Bautista C, Yeh JT, Marty MT, Baker D, Tajkhorshid E, Ekiert DC, Bhabha G. Nature. 2026 Jan 21. doi: 10.1038/s41586-025-09990-0. PubMed 41565823.
Backbone
  Vector backbone: pET17b
  Vector type: Bacterial Expression
Growth in bacteria
  Bacterial resistance: Ampicillin, 100 μg/mL
  Growth temperature: 37°C
  Growth strain: DH5alpha
  Copy number: Low Copy
Gene/Insert
  Cloning method: Gibson Cloning
Terms and licenses: Academic/Nonprofit Terms; Industry Terms: Not Available to Industry
Depositor comments: Please visit https://doi.org/10.1101/2025.03.21.644421 for bioRxiv preprint.
How to cite: pBEL2772 was a gift from Gira Bhabha & Damian Ekiert (Addgene plasmid # 232505 ; http://n2t.net/addgene:232505 ; RRID:Addgene_232505)
