[The description below was written by a language model from this plasmid's Addgene catalogue record and pLannotate feature annotations shown in this document.]
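Description:
pBEL2772 is a bacterial expression plasmid built on the pET17b backbone and used for genetic complementation with a mutant form of LetA, LetA(ΔZnR-N), expressed together with LetB. The 6,989 nt sequence carries a ColE1/pMB1-type origin along with the pBR322 bom region and the rop gene. Rop restrains replication, which fits the catalogue's low-copy designation. Selection is by ampicillin through the β-lactamase gene under its own promoter. A predicted E. coli open reading frame of unknown role is also annotated in the backbone.

The payload sits between a T7 promoter with the phage T7 gene 10 ribosome binding site and a T7 terminator. It consists of two E. coli K12 coding sequences, yebS and yebT, which appear to correspond to LetA and LetB in the catalogue's naming. Both are annotated as components of a transport pathway that contributes to membrane integrity, and the yebT product may span the periplasm to move substrates between the membranes. The two reading frames overlap slightly, suggesting an operon-like arrangement transcribed as a single message. The yebS annotation is flagged as a fragment, consistent with the ΔZnR-N deletion named in the purpose, though the record does not define the boundaries of that deletion or spell out the abbreviation. A short fragment matching the T7 gene 10B-derived SET1 tag lies after yebT and is probably residual vector sequence rather than a fused tag. The insert was assembled by Gibson cloning. The construct is intended to test whether this LetA variant, supplied alongside LetB, can restore function in complementation assays. The record does not specify the host strain used for those assays.
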