Features (pLannotate 1.2.2; 12 found; start..end, strand, type, name):
     62..80      +  promoter       T7 promoter: promoter for bacteriophage T7 RNA polymerase
    112..134     +  RBS            RBS: efficient ribosome binding site from bacteriophage T7 gene 10 (Olins and Rangwala, 1989)
    142..1338    +  CDS            yebS (fragment): YEBS_ECOLI - Experimental evidence at protein level: Swiss-Prot protein existence level 1. Component of a transport pathway that contributes to membrane integrity. From Escherichia coli (strain K12).
   1310..3940    +  CDS            yebT: YEBT_ECOLI - Experimental evidence at protein level: Swiss-Prot protein existence level 1. Component of a transport pathway that contributes to membrane integrity (PubMed:27795327). May directly span the intermembrane space, facilitating the transport of substrates across the periplasm (Probable). From Escherichia coli (strain K12).
   3965..4014    +  CDS            SET1 (fragment): solubility-enhancement tag derived from T7 phage gene 10B
   4022..4069    +  terminator     T7 terminator: transcription terminator for bacteriophage T7 RNA polymerase
   4200..4304    +  promoter       AmpR promoter: bla
   4305..5165    +  CDS            AmpR: β-lactamase; bla; confers resistance to ampicillin, carbenicillin, and related antibiotics
   5336..5924    +  rep_origin     ori: high-copy-number ColE1/pMB1/pBR322/pUC origin of replication
   6110..6249    -  misc_feature   bom: basis of mobility region from pBR322
   6351..6542    -  CDS            rop: Rop protein, which maintains plasmids at low copy number; rop
   6559..6939    +  CDS            YPB1_ECOLX: Protein predicted: Swiss-Prot protein existence level 4. From Escherichia coli.
>Addgene plasmid #232505 | pBEL2772 | addgene full sequence | sequence record 464798 | Addgene NGS Result
CACGATCATGCGCACCCGTGGCCAGGACCCAACGCTGCCCGAGATCTCGATCCCGCGAAATTAATACGAC
TCACTATAGGGAGACCACAACGGTTTCCCTCTAGAAATAATTTTGTTTAACTTTAAGAAGGAGATATACA
TATGGCTCTTAACACACCACAAATTACGCCGACAAAAAAGATAACAGTGAGGGCAATCGGCGAGGAACTG
CCGCGTAGTAGTGGAGGCGGGTCTGACGGGCGCGACTGGTCGCTAACGCGCCTGGCGGCAATGGCCTTCA
CCATGCTGTTGCTTATGCCGTTTGCCTGGGGCGAACCGCTGTTGCATATCTGGCTGTTAGGCATTCGTAT
TGACGCCAACGTTATGCAAGGCATCTGGCAAATGACCAAACAGGGCGATGCGATAACGGGGTCGATGGTC
TTTTTCTGCGTTATTGGTGCCCCGCTCATTCTGGTGACCTCCATAGCTTATTTATGGTTTGGTAACCGAC
TGGGAATGAATTTACGTCCGGTACTGCTGATGCTTGAGCGACTTAAAGAGTGGGTAATGCTCGATATCTA
CCTGGTCGGCATTGGCGTTGCTTCTATAAAGGTACAGGATTATGCCCATATCCAGGCTGGTGTCGGCTTG
TTCTCTTTTGTGGCGTTGGTGATTTTAACGACGGTGACGTTGTCACATCTTAATGTCGAAGAACTGTGGG
AGCGATTTTATCCGCAGCGCCCCGCTACGCGTAGGGACGAGAAACTTCGTGTCTGCCTAGGGTGCCATTT
TACCGGCTATCCAGATCAGCGTGGTCGCTGCCCGCGTTGCCATATCCCGCTACGCCTGCGTCGCCGTCAT
AGTCTGCAAAAATGCTGGGCGGCGCTGTTAGCGTCAATCGTTTTATTGTTACCTGCCAACCTGTTGCCTA
TTTCTATCATTTATCTGAACGGAGGACGGCAGGAAGATACAATTCTTTCCGGAATTATGTCGCTGGCAAG
TAGCAACATTGCGGTTGCAGGAATCGTGTTTATCGCCAGTATTCTGGTCCCGTTTACTAAAGTGATCGTC
ATGTTCACTTTACTGTTGAGCATTCATTTTAAATGCCAGCAAGGTTTACGCACACGCATTCTGTTACTGC
GGATGGTGACCTGGATTGGTCGCTGGTCGATGCTCGACCTGTTTGTCATATCTTTAACCATGTCGCTGAT
TAATCGCGATCAGATCCTCGCTTTTACTATGGGACCGGCTGCGTTTTATTTCGGCGCAGCGGTAATTTTG
ACTATTCTTGCTGTGGAATGGCTGGACAGCCGCTTACTTTGGGATGCACATGAGTCAGGAAACGCCCGCT
TCGACGACTGAAGCGCAGATTAAAAATAAACGCCGTATCTCACCTTTCTGGCTGCTGCCGTTCATCGCGC
TAATGATTGCCAGTTGGCTGATTTGGGACAGTTATCAGGACCGGGGTAATACCGTCACCATCGACTTTAT
GTCGGCGGATGGTATTGTTCCAGGCCGTACGCCTGTTCGTTATCAGGGCGTTGAAGTCGGAACAGTGCAG
GACATCAGCCTCAGCGACGATCTTCGTAAGATTGAAGTCAAGGTCAGCATCAAGTCCGATATGAAAGATG
CGCTGCGCGAAGAGACTCAGTTCTGGCTGGTGACGCCAAAAGCATCGTTGGCAGGTGTCTCCGGGCTGGA
CGCCCTCGTCGGTGGGAACTATATCGGCATGATGCCCGGGAAAGGTAAAGAGCAGGATCACTTTGTCGCA
CTCGATACCCAACCGAAATATCGGCTGGACAATGGCGATCTGATGATCCACCTGCAAGCCCCCGATCTCG
GTTCGCTGAACAGCGGTTCATTGGTCTATTTCCGCAAGATCCCGGTGGGAAAAGTCTACGACTATGCCAT
CAATCCCAACAAGCAAGGCGTGGTGATTGATGTCCTGATCGAGCGGCGTTTTACCGATCTGGTGAAAAAA
GGTAGCCGTTTCTGGAACGTTTCCGGCGTTGATGCCAACGTCAGTATCAGTGGCGCGAAGGTGAAACTGG
AAAGCTTGGCGGCACTGGTTAACGGTGCGATTGCCTTCGATTCACCAGAAGAGTCGAAACCTGCCGAGGC
GGAAGATACCTTTGGTCTGTATGAAGATCTGGCCCACAGCCAGCGTGGCGTAATAATAAAACTGGAACTG
CCGAGTGGGGCCGGATTAACCGCCGACTCGACGCCGTTAATGTATCAGGGGCTGGAAGTCGGACAGCTGA
CTAAACTGGATTTAAATCCTGGTGGTAAAGTCACAGGGGAAATGACCGTTGATCCCAGCGTCGTTACCCT
GCTTCGTGAAAATACCCGCATCGAATTACGCAACCCGAAATTATCCCTTAGCGATGCTAATCTCAGCGCC
CTGCTGACCGGCAAAACCTTCGAGCTGGTGCCCGGCGATGGCGAGCCACGCAAAGAATTCGTTGTTGTGC
CAGGCGAAAAAGCACTGCTGCATGAACCTGATGTTCTGACGCTGACCCTGACCGCGCCGGAAAGTTACGG
TATTGATGCGGGTCAGCCGCTCATTCTTCACGGCGTGCAGGTAGGCCAGGTTATCGATCGTAAACTCACC
AGCAAAGGCGTCACCTTTACCGTCGCCATCGAGCCTCAGCATCGCGAACTGGTAAAAGGCGATAGCAAAT
TTGTCGTCAACAGCCGTGTCGATGTGAAGGTGGGGCTGGATGGCGTTGAGTTTCTCGGTGCCAGCGCCTC
AGAATGGATCAATGGCGGGATCCGTATTCTGCCGGGCGATAAAGGTGAGATGAAAGCCAGCTATCCACTG
TATGCCAATTTGGAAAAAGCGCTGGAGAACAGCCTTAGCGATTTACCCACCACAACCGTGAGTTTGAGTG
CAGAGACGCTGCCGGATGTGCAGGCAGGATCGGTAGTGCTGTACCGTAAATTTGAAGTTGGTGAAGTGAT
TACCGTGCGTCCGCGAGCTAACGCGTTTGACATCGATCTGCATATTAAGCCGGAGTATCGCAACCTTCTG
ACCAGCAATAGCGTGTTCTGGGCAGAAGGCGGGGCGAAAGTTCAGCTGAATGGTAGTGGTCTGACCGTAC
AGGCATCCCCGCTCTCCAGAGCTCTAAAGGGAGCCATTAGCTTCGACAACCTCAGCGGTGCCAGCGCCAG
TCAGCGTAAAGGCGATAAGCGTATTCTGTATGCTTCCGAAACAGCGGCCCGTGCGGTTGGCGGGCAGATT
ACGCTTCACGCTTTCGATGCCGGAAAACTGGCGGTCGGGATGCCAATTCGCTATCTCGGTATTGACATCG
GGCAAATCCAGACGCTGGATCTGATTACCGCACGCAATGAAGTACAGGCAAAGGCGGTACTTTACCCGGA
ATATGTCCAGACCTTTGCTCGCGGTGGTACGCGCTTCTCAGTGGTCACACCGCAAATTTCGGCAGCTGGC
GTTGAGCATCTTGATACTATCCTCCAGCCGTATATCAACGTCGAACCAGGCCGGGGCAATCCTCGCCGCG
ACTTTGAATTACAAGAGGCCACCATTACTGATTCGCGGTACCTGGATGGCTTAAGCATTATTGTTGAAGC
GCCGGAAGCCGGTTCGTTAGGCATCGGTACGCCTGTGCTGTTCCGTGGTCTGGAAGTCGGTACGGTTACA
GGAATGACGCTGGGGACATTGTCAGATCGCGTGATGATTGCGATGCGCATCAGTAAACGCTATCAACACC
TGGTGCGTAACAATTCCGTCTTCTGGTTGGCATCGGGTTACAGTCTGGACTTTGGTCTGACGGGCGGCGT
AGTGAAAACCGGCACCTTTAACCAGTTTATCCGTGGCGGCATCGCCTTCGCCACGCCTCCGGGTACGCCA
CTGGCACCGAAAGCCCAGGAAGGCAAACACTTCCTGTTGCAGGAAAGTGAACCGAAAGAGTGGCGTGAAT
GGGGAACTGCGCTTCCCAAATAATGCCCACCTCGAGCAGATCCGGCTGCTAACAAAGCCCGAAAGGAAGC
TGAGTTGGCTGCTGCCACCGCTGAGCAATAACTAGCATAACCCCTTGGGGCCTCTAAACGGGTCTTGAGG
GGTTTTTTGCTGAAAGGAGGAACTATATCCGGATAATTCTTGAAGACGAAAGGGCCTCGTGATACGCCTA
TTTTTATAGGTTAATGTCATGATAATAATGGTTTCTTAGACGTCAGGTGGCACTTTTCGGGGAAATGTGC
GCGGAACCCCTATTTGTTTATTTTTCTAAATACATTCAAATATGTATCCGCTCATGAGACAATAACCCTG
ATAAATGCTTCAATAATATTGAAAAAGGAAGAGTATGAGTATTCAACATTTCCGTGTCGCCCTTATTCCC
TTTTTTGCGGCATTTTGCCTTCCTGTTTTTGCTCACCCAGAAACGCTGGTGAAAGTAAAAGATGCTGAAG
ATCAGTTGGGTGCACGAGTGGGTTACATCGAACTGGATCTCAACAGCGGTAAGATCCTTGAGAGTTTTCG
CCCCGAAGAACGTTTTCCAATGATGAGCACTTTTAAAGTTCTGCTATGTGGCGCGGTATTATCCCGTGTT
GACGCCGGGCAAGAGCAACTCGGTCGCCGCATACACTATTCTCAGAATGACTTGGTTGAGTACTCACCAG
TCACAGAAAAGCATCTTACGGATGGCATGACAGTAAGAGAATTATGCAGTGCTGCCATAACCATGAGTGA
TAACACTGCGGCCAACTTACTTCTGACAACGATCGGAGGACCGAAGGAGCTAACCGCTTTTTTGCACAAC
ATGGGGGATCATGTAACTCGCCTTGATCGTTGGGAACCGGAGCTGAATGAAGCCATACCAAACGACGAGC
GTGACACCACGATGCCTGCAGCAATGGCAACAACGTTGCGCAAACTATTAACTGGCGAACTACTTACTCT
AGCTTCCCGGCAACAATTAATAGACTGGATGGAGGCGGATAAAGTTGCAGGACCACTTCTGCGCTCGGCC
CTTCCGGCTGGCTGGTTTATTGCTGATAAATCTGGAGCCGGTGAGCGTGGGTCTCGCGGTATCATTGCAG
CACTGGGGCCAGATGGTAAGCCCTCCCGTATCGTAGTTATCTACACGACGGGGAGTCAGGCAACTATGGA
TGAACGAAATAGACAGATCGCTGAGATAGGTGCCTCACTGATTAAGCATTGGTAACTGTCAGACCAAGTT
TACTCATATATACTTTAGATTGATTTAAAACTTCATTTTTAATTTAAAAGGATCTAGGTGAAGATCCTTT
TTGATAATCTCATGACCAAAATCCCTTAACGTGAGTTTTCGTTCCACTGAGCGTCAGACCCCGTAGAAAA
GATCAAAGGATCTTCTTGAGATCCTTTTTTTCTGCGCGTAATCTGCTGCTTGCAAACAAAAAAACCACCG
CTACCAGCGGTGGTTTGTTTGCCGGATCAAGAGCTACCAACTCTTTTTCCGAAGGTAACTGGCTTCAGCA
GAGCGCAGATACCAAATACTGTCCTTCTAGTGTAGCCGTAGTTAGGCCACCACTTCAAGAACTCTGTAGC
ACCGCCTACATACCTCGCTCTGCTAATCCTGTTACCAGTGGCTGCTGCCAGTGGCGATAAGTCGTGTCTT
ACCGGGTTGGACTCAAGACGATAGTTACCGGATAAGGCGCAGCGGTCGGGCTGAACGGGGGGTTCGTGCA
CACAGCCCAGCTTGGAGCGAACGACCTACACCGAACTGAGATACCTACAGCGTGAGCTATGAGAAAGCGC
CACGCTTCCCGAAGGGAGAAAGGCGGACAGGTATCCGGTAAGCGGCAGGGTCGGAACAGGAGAGCGCACG
AGGGAGCTTCCAGGGGGAAACGCCTGGTATCTTTATAGTCCTGTCGGGTTTCGCCACCTCTGACTTGAGC
GTCGATTTTTGTGATGCTCGTCAGGGGGGCGGAGCCTATGGAAAAACGCCAGCAACGCGGCCTTTTTACG
GTTCCTGGCCTTTTGCTGGCCTTTTGCTCACATGTTCTTTCCTGCGTTATCCCCTGATTCTGTGGATAAC
CGTATTACCGCCTTTGAGTGAGCTGATACCGCTCGCCGCAGCCGAACGACCGAGCGCAGCGAGTCAGTGA
GCGAGGAAGCGGAAGAGCGCCTGATGCGGTATTTTCTCCTTACGCATCTGTGCGGTATTTCACACCGCAA
TGGTGCACTCTCAGTACAATCTGCTCTGATGCCGCATAGTTAAGCCAGTATACACTCCGCTATCGCTACG
TGACTGGGTCATGGCTGCGCCCCGACACCCGCCAACACCCGCTGACGCGCCCTGACGGGCTTGTCTGCTC
CCGGCATCCGCTTACAGACAAGCTGTGACCGTCTCCGGGAGCTGCATGTGTCAGAGGTTTTCACCGTCAT
CACCGAAACGCGCGAGGCAGCTGCGGTAAAGCTCATCAGCGTGGTCGTGAAGCGATTCACAGATGTCTGC
CTGTTCATCCGCGTCCAGCTCGTTGAGTTTCTCCAGAAGCGTTAATGTCTGGCTTCTGATAAAGCGGGCC
ATGTTAAGGGCGGTTTTTTCCTGTTTGGTCACTGATGCCTCCGTGTAAGGGGGATTTCTGTTCATGGGGG
TAATGATACCGATGAAACGAGAGAGGATGCTCACGATACGGGTTACTGATGATGAACATGCCCGGTTACT
GGAACGTTGTGAGGGTAAACAACTGGCGGTATGGATGCGGCGGGACCAGAGAAAAATCACTCAGGGTCAA
TGCCAGCGCTTCGTTAATACAGATGTAGGTGTTCCACAGGGTAGCCAGCAGCATCCTGCGATGCAGATCC
GGAACATAATGGTGCAGGGCGCTGACTTCCGCGTTTCCAGACTTTACGAAACACGGAAACCGAAGACCAT
TCATGTTGTTGCTCAGGTCGCAGACGTTTTGCAGCAGCAGTCGCTTCACGTTCGCTCGCGTATCGGTGAT
TCATTCTGCTAACCAGTAAGGCAACCCCGCCAGCCTAGCCGGGTCCTCAACGACAGGAG
